>Addgene plasmid #196199 | sgMETTL16-1-Hygromycin | addgene full sequence | sequence record 386608 | Addgene NGS Result
ACAAGGCAAGGCTTGACCGACAATTGCATGAAGAATCTGCTTAGGGTTAGGCGTTTTGCGCTGCTTCGCG
ATGTACGGGCCAGATATACGCGCGCGTTGACATTGATTATTGACTAGTTATTAATAGTAATCAATTACGG
GGTCATTAGTTCATAGCCCATATATGGAGTTCCGCGTTACATAACTTACGGTAAATGGCCCGCCTGGCTG
ACCGCCCAACGACCCCCGCCCATTGACGTCAATAATGACGTATGTTCCCATAGTAACGCCAATAGGGACT
TTCCATTGACGTCAATGGGTGGAGTATTTACGGTAAACTGCCCACTTGGCAGTACATCAAGTGTATCATA
TGCCAAGTACGCCCCCTATTGACGTCAATGACGGTAAATGGCCCGCCTGGCATTATGCCCAGTACATGAC
CTTATGGGACTTTCCTACTTGGCAGTACATCTACGTATTAGTCATCGCTATTACCATGGTGATGCGGTTT
TGGCAGTACATCAATGGGCGTGGATAGCGGTTTGACTCACGGGGATTTCCAAGTCTCCACCCCATTGACG
TCAATGGGAGTTTGTTTTGGCACCAAAATCAACGGGACTTTCCAAAATGTCGTAACAACTCCGCCCCATT
GACGCAAATGGGCGGTAGGCGTGTACGGTGGGAGGTCTATATAAGCAGCGCGTTTTGCCTGTACTGGGTC
TCTCTGGTTAGACCAGATCTGAGCCTGGGAGCTCTCTGGCTAACTAGGGAACCCACTGCTTAAGCCTCAA
TAAAGCTTGCCTTGAGTGCTTCAAGTAGTGTGTGCCCGTCTGTTGTGTGACTCTGGTAACTAGAGATCCC
TCAGACCCTTTTAGTCAGTGTGGAAAATCTCTAGCAGTGGCGCCCGAACAGGGACTTGAAAGCGAAAGGG
AAACCAGAGGAGCTCTCTCGACGCAGGACTCGGCTTGCTGAAGCGCGCACGGCAAGAGGCGAGGGGCGGC
GACTGGTGAGTACGCCAAAAATTTTGACTAGCGGAGGCTAGAAGGAGAGAGATGGGTGCGAGAGCGTCAG
TATTAAGCGGGGGAGAATTAGATCGCGATGGGAAAAAATTCGGTTAAGGCCAGGGGGAAAGAAAAAATAT
AAATTAAAACATATAGTATGGGCAAGCAGGGAGCTAGAACGATTCGCAGTTAATCCTGGCCTGTTAGAAA
CATCAGAAGGCTGTAGACAAATACTGGGACAGCTACAACCATCCCTTCAGACAGGATCAGAAGAACTTAG
ATCATTATATAATACAGTAGCAACCCTCTATTGTGTGCATCAAAGGATAGAGATAAAAGACACCAAGGAA
GCTTTAGACAAGATAGAGGAAGAGCAAAACAAAAGTAAGACCACCGCACAGCAAGCGGCCGCTGATCTTC
AGACCTGGAGGAGGAGATATGAGGGACAATTGGAGAAGTGAATTATATAAATATAAAGTAGTAAAAATTG
AACCATTAGGAGTAGCACCCACCAAGGCAAAGAGAAGAGTGGTGCAGAGAGAAAAAAGAGCAGTGGGAAT
AGGAGCTTTGTTCCTTGGGTTCTTGGGAGCAGCAGGAAGCACTATGGGCGCAGCGTCAATGACGCTGACG
GTACAGGCCAGACAATTATTGTCTGGTATAGTGCAGCAGCAGAACAATTTGCTGAGGGCTATTGAGGCGC
AACAGCATCTGTTGCAACTCACAGTCTGGGGCATCAAGCAGCTCCAGGCAAGAATCCTGGCTGTGGAAAG
ATACCTAAAGGATCAACAGCTCCTGGGGATTTGGGGTTGCTCTGGAAAACTCATTTGCACCACTGCTGTG
CCTTGGAATGCTAGTTGGAGTAATAAATCTCTGGAACAGATTTGGAATCACACGACCTGGATGGAGTGGG
ACAGAGAAATTAACAATTACACAAGCTTAATACACTCCTTAATTGAAGAATCGCAAAACCAGCAAGAAAA
GAATGAACAAGAATTATTGGAATTAGATAAATGGGCAAGTTTGTGGAATTGGTTTAACATAACAAATTGG
CTGTGGTATATAAAATTATTCATAATGATAGTAGGAGGCTTGGTAGGTTTAAGAATAGTTTTTGCTGTAC
TTTCTATAGTGAATAGAGTTAGGCAGGGATATTCACCATTATCGTTTCAGACCCACCTCCCAACCCCGAG
GGGACCCGACAGGCCCGAAGGAATAGAAGAAGAAGGTGGAGAGAGAGACAGAGACAGATCCATTCGATTA
GTGAACGGATCGGCACTGCGTGCGCCAATTCTGCAGACAAATGGCAGTATTCATCCACAATTTTAAAAGA
AAAGGGGGGATTGGGGGGTACAGTGCAGGGGAAAGAATAGTAGACATAATAGCAACAGACATACAAACTA
AAGAATTACAAAAACAAATTACAAAAATTCAAAATTTTCGGGTTTATTACAGGGACAGCAGAGATCCAGT
TTGGTTAATTAAGGTACCGAGGGCCTATTTCCCATGATTCCTTCATATTTGCATATACGATACAAGGCTG
TTAGAGAGATAATTAGAATTAATTTGACTGTAAACACAAAGATATTAGTACAAAATACGTGACGTAGAAA
GTAATAATTTCTTGGGTAGTTTGCAGTTTTAAAATTATGTTTTAAAATGGACTATCATATGCTTACCGTA
ACTTGAAAGTATTTCGATTTCTTGGCTTTATATATCTTGTGGAAAGGACGAAACACCGGAGACTCAACTA
TATTCACTGTTTTAGAGCTAGAAATAGCAAGTTAAAATAAGGCTAGTCCGTTATCAACTTGAAAAAGTGG
CACCGAGTCGGTGCTTTTTTGAATTCGCTAGCTAGGTCTTGAAAGGAGTGGGAATTGGCTCCGGTGCCCG
TCAGTGGGCAGAGCGCACATCGCCCACAGTCCCCGAGAAGTTGGGGGGAGGGGTCGGCAATTGATCCGGT
GCCTAGAGAAGGTGGCGCGGGGTAAACTGGGAAAGTGATGTCGTGTACTGGCTCCGCCTTTTTCCCGAGG
GTGGGGGAGAACCGTATATAAGTGCAGTAGTCGCCGTGAACGTTCTTTTTCGCAACGGGTTTGCCGCCAG
AACACAGGACCGGTTCTAGAGCGCTGCCACCATGAAAAAGCCTGAACTCACCGCGACGTCTGTCGAGAAG
TTTCTGATCGAAAAGTTCGACAGCGTGTCCGACCTGATGCAGCTCTCGGAGGGCGAAGAATCTCGTGCTT
TCAGCTTCGATGTAGGAGGGCGTGGATATGTCCTGCGGGTAAATAGCTGCGCCGATGGTTTCTACAAAGA
TCGTTATGTTTATCGGCACTTTGCATCGGCCGCGCTCCCGATTCCGGAAGTGCTTGACATTGGGGAATTC
AGCGAGAGCCTGACCTATTGCATCTCCCGCCGTGCACAGGGTGTCACGTTGCAAGACCTGCCTGAAACCG
AACTGCCCGCTGTTCTGCAGCCGGTCGCGGAGGCCATGGATGCGATCGCTGCGGCCGATCTTAGCCAGAC
GAGCGGGTTCGGCCCATTCGGACCGCAAGGAATCGGTCAATACACTACATGGCGTGATTTCATATGCGCG
ATTGCTGATCCCCATGTGTATCACTGGCAAACTGTGATGGACGACACCGTCAGTGCGTCCGTCGCGCAGG
CTCTCGATGAGCTGATGCTTTGGGCCGAGGACTGCCCCGAAGTCCGGCACCTCGTGCACGCGGATTTCGG
CTCCAACAATGTCCTGACGGACAATGGCCGCATAACAGCGGTCATTGACTGGAGCGAGGCGATGTTCGGG
GATTCCCAATACGAGGTCGCCAACATCTTCTTCTGGAGGCCGTGGTTGGCTTGTATGGAGCAGCAGACGC
GCTACTTCGAGCGGAGGCATCCGGAGCTTGCAGGATCGCCGCGGCTCCGGGCGTATATGCTCCGCATTGG
TCTTGACCAACTCTATCAGAGCTTGGTTGACGGCAATTTCGATGATGCAGCTTGGGCGCAGGGTCGATGC
GACGCAATCGTCCGATCCGGAGCCGGGACTGTCGGGCGTACACAAATCGCCCGCAGAAGCGCGGCCGTCT
GGACCGATGGCTGTGTAGAAGTACTTCGCCGATAGACGCGTTAAGTCGACAATCAACCTCTGGATTACAA
AATTTGTGAAAGATTGACTGGTATTCTTAACTATGTTGCTCCTTTTACGCTATGTGGATACGCTGCTTTA
ATGCCTTTGTATCATGCTATTGCTTCCCGTATGGCTTTCATTTTCTCCTCCTTGTATAAATCCTGGTTGC
TGTCTCTTTATGAGGAGTTGTGGCCCGTTGTCAGGCAACGTGGCGTGGTGTGCACTGTGTTTGCTGACGC
AACCCCCACTGGTTGGGGCATTGCCACCACCTGTCAGCTCCTTTCCGGGACTTTCGCTTTCCCCCTCCCT
ATTGCCACGGCGGAACTCATCGCCGCCTGCCTTGCCCGCTGCTGGACAGGGGCTCGGCTGTTGGGCACTG
ACAATTCCGTGGTGTTGTCGGGGAAATCATCGTCCTTTCCTTGGCTGCTCGCCTGTGTTGCCACCTGGAT
TCTGCGCGGGACGTCCTTCTGCTACGTCCCTTCGGCCCTCAATCCAGCGGACCTTCCTTCCCGCGGCCTG
CTGCCGGCTCTGCGGCCTCTTCCGCGTCTTCGCCTTCGCCCTCAGACGAGTCGGATCTCCCTTTGGGCCG
CCTCCCCGCGTCGACTTTAAGACCAATGACTTACAAGGCAGCTGTAGATCTTAGCCACTTTTTAAAAGAA
AAGGGGGGACTGGAAGGGCTAATTCACTCCCAACGAAGACAAGATCTGCTTTTTGCTTGTACTGGGTCTC
TCTGGTTAGACCAGATCTGAGCCTGGGAGCTCTCTGGCTAACTAGGGAACCCACTGCTTAAGCCTCAATA
AAGCTTGCCTTGAGTGCTTCAAGTAGTGTGTGCCCGTCTGTTGTGTGACTCTGGTAACTAGAGATCCCTC
AGACCCTTTTAGTCAGTGTGGAAAATCTCTAGCAGGGCCCGTTTAAACCCGCTGATCAGCCTCGACTGTG
CCTTCTAGTTGCCAGCCATCTGTTGTTTGCCCCTCCCCCGTGCCTTCCTTGACCCTGGAAGGTGCCACTC
CCACTGTCCTTTCCTAATAAAATGAGGAAATTGCATCGCATTGTCTGAGTAGGTGTCATTCTATTCTGGG
GGGTGGGGTGGGGCAGGACAGCAAGGGGGAGGATTGGGAAGACAATAGCAGGCATGCTGGGGATGCGGTG
GGCTCTATGGCTTCTGAGGCGGAAAGAACCAGCTGGGGCTCTAGGGGGTATCCCC
[124 nt withheld, positions 5306-5429]
C
[91 nt withheld, positions 5431-5521]
A
[49 nt withheld, positions 5523-5571]
CCTTTGACGTTGGAGTCCACGTTCTTT
[37 nt withheld, positions 5599-5635]
ACCCTATCTCGGTCTATTCTTTTGATTTATAAGGGATTTTGCCGATTTCGGCCTATTGGTTAAAAAATGA
GCTGATTTAACAAAAATTTAACGCGAATTAATTCTGTGGAATGTGTGTCAGTTAGGGTGTGGAAAGTCCC
CAGGCTCCCCAGCAGGCAGAAGTATGCAAAGCATGCATCTCAATTAGTCAGCAACCAGGTGTGGAAAGTC
CCCAGGCTCCCCAGCAGGCAGAAGTATGCAAAGCATGCATCTCAATTAGTCAGCAACCATAGTCCCGCCC
CTAACTCCGCCCATCCCGCCCCTAACTCCGCCCAGTTCCGCCCATTCTCCGCCCCATGGCTGACTAATTT
TTTTTATTTATGCAGAGGCCGAGGCCGCCTCTGCCTCTGAGCTATTCCAGAAGTAGTGAGGAGGCTTTTT
TGGAGGCCTAGGCTTTTGCAAAAAGCTCCCGGGAGCTTGTATATCCATTTTCGGATCTGATCAGCACGTG
TTGACAATTAATCATCGGCATAGTATATCGGCATAGTATAATACGACAAGGTGAGGAACTAAACCATGGC
CAAGTTGACCAGTGCCGTTCCGGTGCTCACCGCGCGCGACGTCGCCGGAGCGGTCGAGTTCTGGACCGAC
CGGCTCGGGTTCTCCCGGGACTTCGTGGAGGACGACTTCGCCGGTGTGGTCCGGGACGACGTGACCCTGT
TCATCAGCGCGGTCCAGGACCAGGTGGTGCCGGACAACACCCTGGCCTGGGTGTGGGTGCGCGGCCTGGA
CGAGCTGTACGCCGAGTGGTCGGAGGTCGTGTCCACGAACTTCCGGGACGCCTCCGGGCCGGCCATGACC
GAGATCGGCGAGCAGCCGTGGGGGCGGGAGTTCGCCCTGCGCGACCCGGCCGGCAACTGCGTGCACTTCG
TGGCCGAGGAGCAGGACTGACACGTGCTACGAGATTTCGATTCCACCGCCGCCTTCTATGAAAGGTTGGG
CTTCGGAATCGTTTTCCGGGACGCCGGCTGGATGATCCTCCAGCGCGGGGATCTCATGCTGGAGTTCTTC
GCCCACCCCAACTTGTTTATTGCAGCTTATAATGGTTACAAATAAAGCAATAGCATCACAAATTTCACAA
ATAAAGCATTTTTTTCACTGCATTCTAGTTGTGGTTTGTCCAAACTCATCAATGTATCTTATCATGTCTG
TATACCGTCGACCTCTAGCTAGAGCTTGGCGTAATCATGGTCATAGCTGTTTCCTGTGTGAAATTGTTAT
CCGCTCACAATTCCACACAACATACGAGCCGGAAGCATAAAGTGTAAAGCCTGGGGTGCCTAATGAGTGA
GCTAACTCACATTAATTGCGTTGCGCTCACTGCCCGCTTTCCAGTCGGGAAACCTGTCGTGCCAGCTGCA
TTAATGAATCGGCCAACGCGCGGGGAGAGGCGGTTTGCGTATTGGGCGCTCTTCCGCTTCCTCGCTCACT
GACTCGCTGCGCTCGGTCGTTCGGCTGCGGCGAGCGGTATCAGCTCACTCAAAGGCGGTAATACGGTTAT
CCACAGAATCAGGGGATAACGCAGGAAAGAACATGTGAGCAAAAGGCCAGCAAAAGGCCAGGAACCGTAA
AAAGGCCGCGTTGCTGGCGTTTTTCCATAGGCTCCGCCCCCCTGACGAGCATCACAAAAATCGACGCTCA
AGTCAGAGGTGGCGAAACCCGACAGGACTATAAAGATACCAGGCGTTTCCCCCTGGAAGCTCCCTCGTGC
GCTCTCCTGTTCCGACCCTGCCGCTTACCGGATACCTGTCCGCCTTTCTCCCTTCGGGAAGCGTGGCGCT
TTCTCATAGCTCACGCTGTAGGTATCTCAGTTCGGTGTAGGTCGTTCGCTCCAAGCTGGGCTGTGTGCAC
GAACCCCCCGTTCAGCCCGACCGCTGCGCCTTATCCGGTAACTATCGTCTTGAGTCCAACCCGGTAAGAC
ACGACTTATCGCCACTGGCAGCAGCCACTGGTAACAGGATTAGCAGAGCGAGGTATGTAGGCGGTGCTAC
AGAGTTCTTGAAGTGGTGGCCTAACTACGGCTACACTAGAAGAACAGTATTTGGTATCTGCGCTCTGCTG
AAGCCAGTTACCTTCGGAAAAAGAGTTGGTAGCTCTTGATCCGGCAAACAAACCACCGCTGGTAGCGGTG
GTTTTTTTGTTTGCAAGCAGCAGATTACGCGCAGAAAAAAAGGATCTCAAGAAGATCCTTTGATCTTTTC
TACGGGGTCTGACGCTCAGTGGAACGAAAACTCACGTTAAGGGATTTTGGTCATGAGATTATCAAAAAGG
ATCTTCACCTAGATCCTTTTAAATTAAAAATGAAGTTTTAAATCAATCTAAAGTATATATGAGTAAACTT
GGTCTGACAGTTACCAATGCTTAATCAGTGAGGCACCTATCTCAGCGATCTGTCTATTTCGTTCATCCAT
AGTTGCCTGACTCCCCGTCGTGTAGATAACTACGATACGGGAGGGCTTACCATCTGGCCCCAGTGCTGCA
ATGATACCGCGAGACCCACGCTCACCGGCTCCAGATTTATCAGCAATAAACCAGCCAGCCGGAAGGGCCG
AGCGCAGAAGTGGTCCTGCAACTTTATCCGCCTCCATCCAGTCTATTAATTGTTGCCGGGAAGCTAGAGT
AAGTAGTTCGCCAGTTAATAGTTTGCGCAACGTTGTTGCCATTGCTACAGGCATCGTGGTGTCACGCTCG
TCGTTTGGTATGGCTTCATTCAGCTCCGGTTCCCAACGATCAAGGCGAGTTACATGATCCCCCATGTTGT
GCAAAAAAGCGGTTAGCTCCTTCGGTCCTCCGATCGTTGTCAGAAGTAAGTTGGCCGCAGTGTTATCACT
CATGGTTATGGCAGCACTGCATAATTCTCTTACTGTCATGCCATCCGTAAGATGCTTTTCTGTGACTGGT
GAGTACTCAACCAAGTCATTCTGAGAATAGTGTATGCGGCGACCGAGTTGCTCTTGCCCGGCGTCAATAC
GGGATAATACCGCGCCACATAGCAGAACTTTAAAAGTGCTCATCATTGGAAAACGTTCTTCGGGGCGAAA
ACTCTCAAGGATCTTACCGCTGTTGAGATCCAGTTCGATGTAACCCACTCGTGCACCCAACTGATCTTCA
GCATCTTTTACTTTCACCAGCGTTTCTGGGTGAGCAAAAACAGGAAGGCAAAATGCCGCAAAAAAGGGAA
TAAGGGCGACACGGAAATGTTGAATACTCATACTCTTCCTTTTTCAATATTATTGAAGCATTTATCAGGG
TTATTGTCTCATGAGCGGATACATATTTGAATGTATTTAGAAAAATAAACAAATAGGGGTTCCGCGCACA
TTTCCCCGAAAAGTGCCACCTGACGTCGACGGATCGGGAGATCTCCCGATCCCCTATGGTGCACTCTCAG
TACAATCTGCTCTGATGCCGCATAGTTAAGCCAGTATCTGCTCCCTGCTTGTGTGTTGGAGGTCGCTGAG
TAGTGCGCGAGCAAAATTTAAGCTACA
Features (pLannotate 1.2.2; 32 found; start..end, strand, type, name):
     99..478     +  enhancer       CMV enhancer: human cytomegalovirus immediate early enhancer
    479..678     +  promoter       CMV promoter: human cytomegalovirus (CMV) immediate early promoter
    696..876     +  LTR            5' LTR (truncated): truncated 5' long terminal repeat (LTR) from HIV-1
    923..1048    +  misc_feature   HIV-1 Ψ: packaging signal of human immunodeficiency virus type 1
   1032..1395    +  CDS            HIV-1 gag (fragment): gag protein from human immunodeficiency virus 1; gag
   1541..1774    +  misc_feature   RRE: The Rev response element (RRE) of HIV-1 allows for Rev-dependent mRNA export from the nucleus to the cytoplasm.
   2151..2251    +  CDS            Rev (fragment): human immunodeficiency virus 1 (HIV-1) Rev protein; rev; enhances nuclear export of unspliced and incompletely spliced viral mRNAs
   2301..2418    +  misc_feature   cPPT/CTS: central polypurine tract and central termination sequence of HIV-1
   2469..2709    +  promoter       U6 promoter: RNA polymerase III promoter for human U6 snRNA
   2739..2814    +  misc_RNA       gRNA scaffold: guide RNA scaffold for the Streptococcus pyogenes CRISPR/Cas9 system
   2832..2850    +  CDS            small t antigen (fragment): SV40 (simian virus 40) small t antigen
   2876..3087    +  promoter       EF-1α core promoter: core promoter for human elongation factor EF-1α
   3112..4095    +  CDS            HygR: aminoglycoside phosphotransferase from E. coli; aph(4)-Ia; confers resistance to hygromycin
   4111..4699    +  misc_feature   WPRE: woodchuck hepatitis virus posttranscriptional regulatory element
   4750..4769    +  misc_feature   cPPT/CTS (fragment): central polypurine tract and central termination sequence of HIV-1
   4771..5004    +  LTR            3' LTR (ΔU3): self-inactivating 3' long terminal repeat (LTR) from HIV-1
   5036..5260    +  polyA_signal   bGH poly(A) signal: bovine growth hormone polyadenylation signal
   5264..5285    +  promoter       SV40 promoter (fragment): SV40 enhancer and early promoter
   5306..5734    +  rep_origin     f1 ori (sequence partly withheld): f1 bacteriophage origin of replication; arrow indicates direction of (+) strand synthesis
   5748..6077    +  promoter       SV40 promoter: SV40 enhancer and early promoter
   6125..6172    +  promoter       EM7 promoter: synthetic bacterial promoter&nbsp
   6191..6565    +  CDS            BleoR: antibiotic-binding protein; Sh ble from Streptoalloteichus hindustanus; confers resistance to bleomycin, phleomycin, and Zeocin™
   6575..6700    +  CDS            ble (fragment): BLE_KLEPN - Experimental evidence at protein level: Swiss-Prot protein existence level 1. Binding protein with a strong affinity to the bleomycin family of antibiotics. Binds to CL990; an antimitotic-antibiotic compound. From Klebsiella pneumoniae.
   6695..6816    +  polyA_signal   SV40 poly(A) signal: SV40 polyadenylation signal
   6889..6905    -  protein_bind   lac operator: The lac repressor binds to the lac operator to inhibit transcription in E. coli. This inhibition can be relieved by adding lactose or isopropyl-β-D-thiogalactopyranoside (IPTG). lac repressor encoded by lacI
   6913..6943    -  promoter       lac promoter: promoter for the E. coli lac operon
   6958..6979    -  protein_bind   CAP binding site: CAP binding activates transcription in the presence of cAMP. E. coli catabolite activator protein
   6992..7084    -  CDS            lacI (fragment): lac repressor; lacI; The lac repressor binds to the lac operator to inhibit transcription in E. coli. This inhibition can be relieved by adding lactose or isopropyl-β-D-thiogalactopyranoside (IPTG).
   7267..7855    -  rep_origin     ori: high-copy-number ColE1/pMB1/pBR322/pUC origin of replication
   8026..8886    -  CDS            AmpR: β-lactamase; bla; confers resistance to ampicillin, carbenicillin, and related antibiotics
   8887..8991    -  promoter       AmpR promoter: bla
   9050..9102    -  misc_feature   bom (fragment): basis of mobility region from pBR322
