[The description below was written by a language model from this plasmid's Addgene catalogue record and pLannotate feature annotations shown in this document.]
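Description:
sgMETTL16-1-Hygromycin is a lentiviral guide-RNA plasmid built on a Lenti-guide backbone and intended for CRISPR/Cas9 knockout of human METTL16 (also known as METT10D). It is propagated in E. coli as a high-copy plasmid through a ColE1/pUC-type origin with ampicillin selection (AmpR); an f1 origin is also present. The 9,162-nt full sequence carries a third-generation, self-inactivating transfer architecture. A CMV enhancer/promoter fused to a truncated HIV-1 5' LTR drives genomic RNA production in packaging cells. This is followed by the Ψ packaging signal with a gag fragment, the RRE for Rev-dependent nuclear export, and the cPPT/CTS, and the unit ends in a ΔU3 3' LTR followed by a bGH polyadenylation signal.

Between the LTRs sit two expression units. A human U6 RNA polymerase III promoter drives the METTL16-targeting spacer, fused to the Streptococcus pyogenes Cas9 gRNA scaffold; the spacer sequence itself is not specified in the record. Downstream, an EF-1α core promoter expresses the hygromycin resistance gene (HygR), stabilised by a WPRE, so transduced mammalian cells can be selected with hygromycin. No Cas9 coding sequence is annotated, so the nuclease must be supplied separately, for example from a Cas9-expressing cell line or a second vector.

Outside the proviral region, the backbone contains an SV40 promoter/EM7 promoter–BleoR cassette with an SV40 poly(A) signal, which would not be transferred by the virus. The "-1" in the name suggests it may be one of several guides against the same gene, though the record does not say so.
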