Addgene plasmid #196199: sgMETTL16-1-Hygromycin
Purpose: knockout METTL16
Depositing lab: Jianjun Chen. Depositing organization: Beckman Research Institute of the City of Hope.
Backbone
  Vector backbone: Lenti-guide
  Vector type: Lentiviral
Growth in bacteria
  Bacterial resistance: Ampicillin, 100 μg/mL
  Growth temperature: 37°C
  Growth strain: NEB Stable
  Copy number: High Copy
Gene/Insert
  Gene/Insert name: sgMETTL16-1
  gRNA/shRNA sequence: Unspecified
  Species: H. sapiens (human)
  Mutation: NO
  Entrez Gene: METTL16 (a.k.a. METT10D)
  Cloning method: Restriction Enzyme; 5′ cloning site Unknown (unknown if destroyed)
Terms and licenses: Academic/Nonprofit Terms; Industry Terms: Not Available to Industry
How to cite: sgMETTL16-1-Hygromycin was a gift from Jianjun Chen (Addgene plasmid # 196199 ; http://n2t.net/addgene:196199 ; RRID:Addgene_196199)
